Addgene plasmid #64140: sgRNA1_IL1RN
Purpose: Photoactivatable transcription system. Lentiviral expression of IL1RN sgRNA1. Also contains a CMV-puro-t2A-mCherry expression cassette
Depositing lab: Moritoshi Sato. Depositing organization: The University of Tokyo. Publication: CRISPR-Cas9-based Photoactivatable Transcription System. Nihongaki Y, Yamamoto S, Kawano F, Suzuki H, Sato M. Chem Biol. 2015 Feb 19;22(2):169-74. doi: 10.1016/j.chembiol.2014.12.011. Epub 2015 Jan 22. PubMed 25619936.
Backbone
  Vector backbone: pgRNA-humanized
  Backbone manufacturer: Stanley Qi, Addgene plasmid 44248
  Total vector size (bp): 8309
  Vector type: Mammalian Expression, Lentiviral, CRISPR
  Selectable markers: Puromycin
Growth in bacteria
  Bacterial resistance: Ampicillin, 100 μg/mL
  Growth temperature: 37°C
  Growth strain: Stbl3
  Copy number: High Copy
Gene/Insert
  Gene/Insert name: IL1RN
  gRNA/shRNA sequence: TGGTGTACTCTCTGAGGTGCTC
  Species: H. sapiens (human)
  Entrez Gene: IL1RN (a.k.a. CRMO2, DIRA, ICIL-1RA, IL-1RN, IL-1ra, IL-1ra3, IL1F3, IL1RA, IRAP, MVCD4)
  Promoter: U6
  Cloning method: Restriction Enzyme; 5′ cloning site BstX1 (not destroyed); 3′ cloning site NotI (not destroyed)
  Sequencing primers: 5′ AAGGAAACTCACCCTAACTG
Terms and licenses: Academic/Nonprofit Terms; Industry Terms: Not Available to Industry
How to cite: sgRNA1_IL1RN was a gift from Moritoshi Sato (Addgene plasmid # 64140 ; http://n2t.net/addgene:64140 ; RRID:Addgene_64140)
