[The description below was written by a language model from this plasmid's Addgene catalogue record and pLannotate feature annotations shown in this document.]
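Description:
sgRNA1_IL1RN is a lentiviral CRISPR guide-RNA expression plasmid built on the pgRNA-humanized backbone, about 8.3 kb in size. It is propagated in bacteria through a high-copy ColE1/pUC-type origin with ampicillin resistance (β-lactamase under its own promoter). The lentiviral portion has a third-generation-style layout. A CMV enhancer/promoter is fused to a truncated HIV-1 5' LTR to drive genomic RNA production in packaging cells. This is followed by the Ψ packaging signal with a gag fragment, the Rev response element for Rev-dependent nuclear export, and the cPPT/CTS. Downstream of the payload lie a WPRE, which enhances transcript expression, and a second truncated LTR preceded by a nef fragment.

The payload consists of two units. According to the catalogue entry, a U6 promoter drives a single guide RNA targeting the human IL1RN gene, with the spacer cloned between BstXI and NotI sites. The feature table annotates the Streptococcus pyogenes Cas9 gRNA scaffold but not the U6 promoter itself. The second unit is a CMV enhancer/promoter cassette expressing puromycin N-acetyltransferase and mCherry, described in the record as linked by a T2A peptide. Transduced mammalian cells can therefore be selected with puromycin and identified by red fluorescence. Two same-orientation loxP sites flank the region spanning the gRNA scaffold and the marker cassette, so Cre recombinase could in principle excise it, although the record does not describe such a use.

The plasmid was made as a component of a CRISPR-Cas9-based photoactivatable transcription system. It supplies one of the guides that direct the light-controlled activator machinery to the endogenous IL1RN locus. The Cas9-derived and light-responsive components are not encoded here and must be provided from other constructs.
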