Features (pLannotate 1.2.2; 24 found; start..end, strand, type, name):
    209..242     +  protein_bind   loxP: Cre-mediated recombination occurs in the 8-bp core sequence (GCATACAT). Cre recombinase
    349..424     +  misc_RNA       gRNA scaffold: guide RNA scaffold for the Streptococcus pyogenes CRISPR/Cas9 system
    549..852     +  enhancer       CMV enhancer: human cytomegalovirus immediate early enhancer
    853..1056    +  promoter       CMV promoter: human cytomegalovirus (CMV) immediate early promoter
   1090..1686    +  CDS            PuroR: puromycin N-acetyltransferase; pac from Streptomyces alboniger; confers resistance to puromycin
   1762..2469    +  CDS            mCherry: mCherry is a basic (constitutively fluorescent) red fluorescent protein published in 2004, derived from Discosoma sp.. It is reported to be a very rapidly-maturing monomer with low acid sensitivity.
   2492..2525    +  protein_bind   loxP: Cre-mediated recombination occurs in the 8-bp core sequence (GCATACAT). Cre recombinase
   2558..2581    +  misc_feature   MCS (fragment): pBluescript multiple cloning site
   2581..3169    +  misc_feature   WPRE: woodchuck hepatitis virus posttranscriptional regulatory element
   3170..3189    +  misc_feature   MCS (fragment): pBluescript multiple cloning site
   3191..3691    +  CDS            nef (fragment): NEF_HV1LA - Experimental evidence at protein level: Swiss-Prot protein existence level 1. Extracellular Nef protein targets CD4(+) T-lymphocytes for apoptosis by interacting with CXCR4 surface receptors. From Human immunodeficiency virus type 1 group M subtype B (isolate Lai) (HIV-1).
   3698..3878    +  LTR            5' LTR (truncated): truncated 5' long terminal repeat (LTR) from HIV-1
   3940..4528    -  rep_origin     ori: high-copy-number ColE1/pMB1/pBR322/pUC origin of replication
   4699..5559    -  CDS            AmpR: β-lactamase; bla; confers resistance to ampicillin, carbenicillin, and related antibiotics
   5560..5664    -  promoter       AmpR promoter: bla
   5732..5784    -  misc_feature   bom (fragment): basis of mobility region from pBR322
   5939..6318    +  enhancer       CMV enhancer: human cytomegalovirus immediate early enhancer
   6319..6518    +  promoter       CMV promoter: human cytomegalovirus (CMV) immediate early promoter
   6536..6716    +  LTR            5' LTR (truncated): truncated 5' long terminal repeat (LTR) from HIV-1
   6763..6888    +  misc_feature   HIV-1 Ψ: packaging signal of human immunodeficiency virus type 1
   6872..7210    +  CDS            HIV-1 gag (fragment): gag protein from human immunodeficiency virus 1; gag
   7387..7620    +  misc_feature   RRE: The Rev response element (RRE) of HIV-1 allows for Rev-dependent mRNA export from the nucleus to the cytoplasm.
   7997..8097    +  CDS            Rev (fragment): human immunodeficiency virus 1 (HIV-1) Rev protein; rev; enhances nuclear export of unspliced and incompletely spliced viral mRNAs
   8147..8264    +  misc_feature   cPPT/CTS: central polypurine tract and central termination sequence of HIV-1
>Addgene plasmid #64140 | sgRNA1_IL1RN | depositor full sequence | sequence record 107416 | sgRNA1_IL1RN sequence 8308 bps
GGGCCCGCTCTAGAGATCCGACGCGCCATCTCTAGGCCCGCGCCGGCCCCCTCGCACAGACTTGTGGGAG
AAGCTCGGCTACTCCCCTGCCCCGGTTAATTTGCATATAATATTTCCTAGTAACTATAGAGGCTTAATGT
GCGATAAAAGACAGATAATCTGTTCTTTTTAATACTAGCTACATTTTACATGATAGGCTTGGATTTCTAT
AACTTCGTATAGCATACATTATACGAAGTTATAAACAGCACAAAAGGAAACTCACCCTAACTGTAAAGTA
ATTGTGTGTTTTGAGACTATAAGTATCCCTTGGAGAACCACCTTGTTGGTGTACTCTCTGAGGTGCTCGT
TTTAGAGCTAGAAATAGCAAGTTAAAATAAGGCTAGTCCGTTATCAACTTGAAAAAGTGGCACCGAGTCG
GTGCTTTTTTTCTCGAGTACTAGGATCCATTAGGCGGCCGCGTGGATAACCGTATTACCGCCATGCATTA
GTTATTAATAGTAATCAATTACGGGGTCATTAGTTCATAGCCCATATATGGAGTTCCGCGTTACATAACT
TACGGTAAATGGCCCGCCTGGCTGACCGCCCAACGACCCCCGCCCATTGACGTCAATAATGACGTATGTT
CCCATAGTAACGCCAATAGGGACTTTCCATTGACGTCAATGGGTGGAGTATTTACGGTAAACTGCCCACT
TGGCAGTACATCAAGTGTATCATATGCCAAGTACGCCCCCTATTGACGTCAATGACGGTAAATGGCCCGC
CTGGCATTATGCCCAGTACATGACCTTATGGGACTTTCCTACTTGGCAGTACATCTACGTATTAGTCATC
GCTATTACCATGGTGATGCGGTTTTGGCAGTACATCAATGGGCGTGGATAGCGGTTTGACTCACGGGGAT
TTCCAAGTCTCCACCCCATTGACGTCAATGGGAGTTTGTTTTGGCACCAAAATCAACGGGACTTTCCAAA
ATGTCGTAACAACTCCGCCCCATTGACGCAAATGGGCGGTAGGCGTGTACGGTGGGAGGTCTATATAAGC
AGAGCTGGTTTAGTGAACCGTCAGATCCGCTAGCCCACCATGACCGAGTACAAGCCCACGGTGCGCCTCG
CCACCCGCGACGACGTCCCCCGGGCCGTACGCACCCTCGCCGCCGCGTTCGCCGACTACCCCGCCACGCG
CCACACCGTCGACCCGGACCGCCACATCGAGCGGGTCACCGAGCTGCAAGAACTCTTCCTCACGCGCGTC
GGGCTCGACATCGGCAAGGTGTGGGTCGCGGACGACGGCGCCGCGGTGGCGGTCTGGACCACGCCGGAGA
GCGTCGAAGCGGGGGCGGTGTTCGCCGAGATCGGCCCGCGCATGGCCGAGTTGAGCGGTTCCCGGCTGGC
CGCGCAGCAACAGATGGAAGGCCTCCTGGCGCCGCACCGGCCCAAGGAGCCCGCGTGGTTCCTGGCCACC
GTCGGCGTCTCGCCCGACCACCAGGGCAAGGGTCTGGGCAGCGCCGTCGTGCTCCCCGGAGTGGAGGCGG
CCGAGCGCGCCGGGGTGCCCGCCTTCCTGGAGACCTCCGCGCCCCGCAACCTCCCCTTCTACGAGCGGCT
CGGCTTCACCGTCACCGCCGACGTCGAGGTGCCCGAAGGACCGCGCACCTGGTGCATGACCCGCAAGCCC
GGTGCCGGATCGGGAGAGGGCAGAGGAAGTCTGCTAACATGCGGTGACGTCGAGGAGAATCCTGGCCCAC
CGGTCGCCACCATGGTGAGCAAGGGCGAGGAGGATAACATGGCCATCATCAAGGAGTTCATGCGCTTCAA
GGTGCACATGGAGGGCTCCGTGAACGGCCACGAGTTCGAGATCGAGGGCGAGGGCGAGGGCCGCCCCTAC
GAGGGCACCCAGACCGCCAAGCTGAAGGTGACCAAGGGTGGCCCCCTGCCCTTCGCCTGGGACATCCTGT
CCCCTCAGTTCATGTACGGCTCCAAGGCCTACGTGAAGCACCCCGCCGACATCCCCGACTACTTGAAGCT
GTCCTTCCCCGAGGGCTTCAAGTGGGAGCGCGTGATGAACTTCGAGGACGGCGGCGTGGTGACCGTGACC
CAGGACTCCTCCCTGCAGGACGGCGAGTTCATCTACAAGGTGAAGCTGCGCGGCACCAACTTCCCCTCCG
ACGGCCCCGTAATGCAGAAGAAGACCATGGGCTGGGAGGCCTCCTCCGAGCGGATGTACCCCGAGGACGG
CGCCCTGAAGGGCGAGATCAAGCAGAGGCTGAAGCTGAAGGACGGCGGCCACTACGACGCTGAGGTCAAG
ACCACCTACAAGGCCAAGAAGCCCGTGCAGCTGCCCGGCGCCTACAACGTCAACATCAAGTTGGACATCA
CCTCCCACAACGAGGACTACACCATCGTGGAACAGTACGAACGCGCCGAGGGCCGCCACTCCACCGGCGG
CATGGACGAGCTGTACAAGTAAGAATTCGTCGAGGGACCTAATAACTTCGTATAGCATACATTATACGAA
GTTATACATGTTTAAGGGTTCCGGTTCCACTAGGTACAATTCGATATCAAGCTTATCGATAATCAACCTC
TGGATTACAAAATTTGTGAAAGATTGACTGGTATTCTTAACTATGTTGCTCCTTTTACGCTATGTGGATA
CGCTGCTTTAATGCCTTTGTATCATGCTATTGCTTCCCGTATGGCTTTCATTTTCTCCTCCTTGTATAAA
TCCTGGTTGCTGTCTCTTTATGAGGAGTTGTGGCCCGTTGTCAGGCAACGTGGCGTGGTGTGCACTGTGT
TTGCTGACGCAACCCCCACTGGTTGGGGCATTGCCACCACCTGTCAGCTCCTTTCCGGGACTTTCGCTTT
CCCCCTCCCTATTGCCACGGCGGAACTCATCGCCGCCTGCCTTGCCCGCTGCTGGACAGGGGCTCGGCTG
TTGGGCACTGACAATTCCGTGGTGTTGTCGGGGAAATCATCGTCCTTTCCTTGGCTGCTCGCCTGTGTTG
CCACCTGGATTCTGCGCGGGACGTCCTTCTGCTACGTCCCTTCGGCCCTCAATCCAGCGGACCTTCCTTC
CCGCGGCCTGCTGCCGGCTCTGCGGCCTCTTCCGCGTCTTCGCCTTCGCCCTCAGACGAGTCGGATCTCC
CTTTGGGCCGCCTCCCCGCATCGATACCGTCGACCTCGATCGAGACCTAGAAAAACATGGAGCAATCACA
AGTAGCAATACAGCAGCTACCAATGCTGATTGTGCCTGGCTAGAAGCACAAGAGGAGGAGGAGGTGGGTT
TTCCAGTCACACCTCAGGTACCTTTAAGACCAATGACTTACAAGGCAGCTGTAGATCTTAGCCACTTTTT
AAAAGAAAAGGGGGGACTGGAAGGGCTAATTCACTCCCAACGAAGACAAGATATCCTTGATCTGTGGATC
TACCACACACAAGGCTACTTCCCTGATTGGCAGAACTACACACCAGGGCCAGGGATCAGATATCCACTGA
CCTTTGGATGGTGCTACAAGCTAGTACCAGTTGAGCAAGAGAAGGTAGAAGAAGCCAATGAAGGAGAGAA
CACCCGCTTGTTACACCCTGTGAGCCTGCATGGGATGGATGACCCGGAGAGAGAAGTATTAGAGTGGAGG
TTTGACAGCCGCCTAGCATTTCATCACATGGCCCGAGAGCTGCATCCGGACTGTACTGGGTCTCTCTGGT
TAGACCAGATCTGAGCCTGGGAGCTCTCTGGCTAACTAGGGAACCCACTGCTTAAGCCTCAATAAAGCTT
GCCTTGAGTGCTTCAAGTAGTGTGTGCCCGTCTGTTGTGTGACTCTGGTAACTAGAGATCCCTCAGACCC
TTTTAGTCAGTGTGGAAAATCTCTAGCAGCATGTGAGCAAAAGGCCAGCAAAAGGCCAGGAACCGTAAAA
AGGCCGCGTTGCTGGCGTTTTTCCATAGGCTCCGCCCCCCTGACGAGCATCACAAAAATCGACGCTCAAG
TCAGAGGTGGCGAAACCCGACAGGACTATAAAGATACCAGGCGTTTCCCCCTGGAAGCTCCCTCGTGCGC
TCTCCTGTTCCGACCCTGCCGCTTACCGGATACCTGTCCGCCTTTCTCCCTTCGGGAAGCGTGGCGCTTT
CTCATAGCTCACGCTGTAGGTATCTCAGTTCGGTGTAGGTCGTTCGCTCCAAGCTGGGCTGTGTGCACGA
ACCCCCCGTTCAGCCCGACCGCTGCGCCTTATCCGGTAACTATCGTCTTGAGTCCAACCCGGTAAGACAC
GACTTATCGCCACTGGCAGCAGCCACTGGTAACAGGATTAGCAGAGCGAGGTATGTAGGCGGTGCTACAG
AGTTCTTGAAGTGGTGGCCTAACTACGGCTACACTAGAAGAACAGTATTTGGTATCTGCGCTCTGCTGAA
GCCAGTTACCTTCGGAAAAAGAGTTGGTAGCTCTTGATCCGGCAAACAAACCACCGCTGGTAGCGGTGGT
TTTTTTGTTTGCAAGCAGCAGATTACGCGCAGAAAAAAAGGATCTCAAGAAGATCCTTTGATCTTTTCTA
CGGGGTCTGACGCTCAGTGGAACGAAAACTCACGTTAAGGGATTTTGGTCATGAGATTATCAAAAAGGAT
CTTCACCTAGATCCTTTTAAATTAAAAATGAAGTTTTAAATCAATCTAAAGTATATATGAGTAAACTTGG
TCTGACAGTTACCAATGCTTAATCAGTGAGGCACCTATCTCAGCGATCTGTCTATTTCGTTCATCCATAG
TTGCCTGACTCCCCGTCGTGTAGATAACTACGATACGGGAGGGCTTACCATCTGGCCCCAGTGCTGCAAT
GATACCGCGAGACCCACGCTCACCGGCTCCAGATTTATCAGCAATAAACCAGCCAGCCGGAAGGGCCGAG
CGCAGAAGTGGTCCTGCAACTTTATCCGCCTCCATCCAGTCTATTAATTGTTGCCGGGAAGCTAGAGTAA
GTAGTTCGCCAGTTAATAGTTTGCGCAACGTTGTTGCCATTGCTACAGGCATCGTGGTGTCACGCTCGTC
GTTTGGTATGGCTTCATTCAGCTCCGGTTCCCAACGATCAAGGCGAGTTACATGATCCCCCATGTTGTGC
AAAAAAGCGGTTAGCTCCTTCGGTCCTCCGATCGTTGTCAGAAGTAAGTTGGCCGCAGTGTTATCACTCA
TGGTTATGGCAGCACTGCATAATTCTCTTACTGTCATGCCATCCGTAAGATGCTTTTCTGTGACTGGTGA
GTACTCAACCAAGTCATTCTGAGAATAGTGTATGCGGCGACCGAGTTGCTCTTGCCCGGCGTCAATACGG
GATAATACCGCGCCACATAGCAGAACTTTAAAAGTGCTCATCATTGGAAAACGTTCTTCGGGGCGAAAAC
TCTCAAGGATCTTACCGCTGTTGAGATCCAGTTCGATGTAACCCACTCGTGCACCCAACTGATCTTCAGC
ATCTTTTACTTTCACCAGCGTTTCTGGGTGAGCAAAAACAGGAAGGCAAAATGCCGCAAAAAAGGGAATA
AGGGCGACACGGAAATGTTGAATACTCATACTCTTCCTTTTTCAATATTATTGAAGCATTTATCAGGGTT
ATTGTCTCATGAGCGGATACATATTTGAATGTATTTAGAAAAATAAACAAATAGGGGTTCCGCGCACATT
TCCCCGAAAAGTGCCACCTGACGCTTAAGCGGTCGACGGATCGGGAGATCTCCCGATCCCCTATGGTGCA
CTCTCAGTACAATCTGCTCTGATGCCGCATAGTTAAGCCAGTATCTGCTCCCTGCTTGTGTGTTGGAGGT
CGCTGAGTAGTGCGCGAGCAAAATTTAAGCTACAACAAGGCAAGGCTTGACCGACAATTGCATGAAGAAT
CTGCTTAGGGTTAGGCGTTTTGCGCTGCTTCGCGATGTACGGGCCAGATATACGCGTTGACATTGATTAT
TGACTAGTTATTAATAGTAATCAATTACGGGGTCATTAGTTCATAGCCCATATATGGAGTTCCGCGTTAC
ATAACTTACGGTAAATGGCCCGCCTGGCTGACCGCCCAACGACCCCCGCCCATTGACGTCAATAATGACG
TATGTTCCCATAGTAACGCCAATAGGGACTTTCCATTGACGTCAATGGGTGGAGTATTTACGGTAAACTG
CCCACTTGGCAGTACATCAAGTGTATCATATGCCAAGTACGCCCCCTATTGACGTCAATGACGGTAAATG
GCCCGCCTGGCATTATGCCCAGTACATGACCTTATGGGACTTTCCTACTTGGCAGTACATCTACGTATTA
GTCATCGCTATTACCATGGTGATGCGGTTTTGGCAGTACATCAATGGGCGTGGATAGCGGTTTGACTCAC
GGGGATTTCCAAGTCTCCACCCCATTGACGTCAATGGGAGTTTGTTTTGGCACCAAAATCAACGGGACTT
TCCAAAATGTCGTAACAACTCCGCCCCATTGACGCAAATGGGCGGTAGGCGTGTACGGTGGGAGGTCTAT
ATAAGCAGCGCGTTTTGCCTGTACTGGGTCTCTCTGGTTAGACCAGATCTGAGCCTGGGAGCTCTCTGGC
TAACTAGGGAACCCACTGCTTAAGCCTCAATAAAGCTTGCCTTGAGTGCTTCAAGTAGTGTGTGCCCGTC
TGTTGTGTGACTCTGGTAACTAGAGATCCCTCAGACCCTTTTAGTCAGTGTGGAAAATCTCTAGCAGTGG
CGCCCGAACAGGGACTTGAAAGCGAAAGGGAAACCAGAGGAGCTCTCTCGACGCAGGACTCGGCTTGCTG
AAGCGCGCACGGCAAGAGGCGAGGGGCGGCGACTGGTGAGTACGCCAAAAATTTTGACTAGCGGAGGCTA
GAAGGAGAGAGATGGGTGCGAGAGCGTCAGTATTAAGCGGGGGAGAATTAGATCGCGATGGGAAAAAATT
CGGTTAAGGCCAGGGGGAAAGAAAAAATATAAATTAAAACATATAGTATGGGCAAGCAGGGAGCTAGAAC
GATTCGCAGTTAATCCTGGCCTGTTAGAAACATCAGAAGGCTGTAGACAAATACTGGGACAGCTACAACC
ATCCCTTCAGACAGGATCAGAAGAACTTAGATCATTATATAATACAGTAGCAACCCTCTATTGTGTGCAT
CAAAGGATAGAGATAAAAGACACCAAGGAAGCTTTAGACAAGATAGAGGAAGAGCAAAACAAAAGTAAGA
CCACCGCACAGCAAGCGGCCGGCCGCGCTGATCTTCAGACCTGGAGGAGGAGATATGAGGGACAATTGGA
GAAGTGAATTATATAAATATAAAGTAGTAAAAATTGAACCATTAGGAGTAGCACCCACCAAGGCAAAGAG
AAGAGTGGTGCAGAGAGAAAAAAGAGCAGTGGGAATAGGAGCTTTGTTCCTTGGGTTCTTGGGAGCAGCA
GGAAGCACTATGGGCGCAGCGTCAATGACGCTGACGGTACAGGCCAGACAATTATTGTCTGGTATAGTGC
AGCAGCAGAACAATTTGCTGAGGGCTATTGAGGCGCAACAGCATCTGTTGCAACTCACAGTCTGGGGCAT
CAAGCAGCTCCAGGCAAGAATCCTGGCTGTGGAAAGATACCTAAAGGATCAACAGCTCCTGGGGATTTGG
GGTTGCTCTGGAAAACTCATTTGCACCACTGCTGTGCCTTGGAATGCTAGTTGGAGTAATAAATCTCTGG
AACAGATTTGGAATCACACGACCTGGATGGAGTGGGACAGAGAAATTAACAATTACACAAGCTTAATACA
CTCCTTAATTGAAGAATCGCAAAACCAGCAAGAAAAGAATGAACAAGAATTATTGGAATTAGATAAATGG
GCAAGTTTGTGGAATTGGTTTAACATAACAAATTGGCTGTGGTATATAAAATTATTCATAATGATAGTAG
GAGGCTTGGTAGGTTTAAGAATAGTTTTTGCTGTACTTTCTATAGTGAATAGAGTTAGGCAGGGATATTC
ACCATTATCGTTTCAGACCCACCTCCCAACCCCGAGGGGACCCGACAGGCCCGAAGGAATAGAAGAAGAA
GGTGGAGAGAGAGACAGAGACAGATCCATTCGATTAGTGAACGGATCGGCACTGCGTGCGCCAATTCTGC
AGACAAATGGCAGTATTCATCCACAATTTTAAAAGAAAAGGGGGGATTGGGGGGTACAGTGCAGGGGAAA
GAATAGTAGACATAATAGCAACAGACATACAAACTAAAGAATTACAAAAACAAATTACAAAAATTCAAAA
TTTTCGGGTTTATTACAGGGACAGCAGAGATCCAGTTTGGTTAGTACC
