>Addgene plasmid #64140 | sgRNA1_IL1RN | addgene partial sequence | sequence record 109432 | mU6-F old 5'-cagcacaaaaggaaactcacc-3'
TAAGTATCCCTTGGAGAACCACCTTGTTGGTGTACTCTCTGAGGTGCTCGTTTTAGAGCTAGAAATAGCA
AGTTAAAATAAGGCTAGTCCGTTATCAACTTGAAAAAGTGGCACCGAGTCGGTGCTTTTTTTCTCGAGTA
CTAGGATCCATTAGGCGGCCGCGTGGATAACCGTATTACCGCCATGCATTAGTTATTAATAGTAATCAAT
TACGGGGTCATTAGTTCATAGCCCATATATGGAGTTCCGCGTTACATAACTTACGGTAAATGGCCCGCCT
GGCTGACCGCCCAACGACCCCCGCCCATTGACGTCAATAATGACGTATGTTCCCATAGTAACGCCAATAG
GGACTTTCCATTGACGTCAATGGGTGGAGTATTTACGGTAAACTGCCCACTTGGCAGTACATCAAGTGTA
TCATATGCCAAGTACGCCCCCTATTGACGTCAATGACGGTAAATGGCCCGCCTGGCATTATGCCCAGTAC
ATGACCTTATGGGACTTTCCTACTTGGCAGTACATCTACGTATTAGTCATCGCTATTACCATGGTGATGC
GGTTTTGGCAGTACATCAATGGGCGTGGATAGCGGTTTGACTCACGGGGATTTCCAAGTCTCCACCCCAT
TGACGTCAATGGGAGTTTGTTTTGGCACCAAAATCAACGGGACTTTCCAAAATGTCGTAACAACTCCGCC
CCATTGACGCAAATGGGCGGTAGGCGTGTACGGTGGGAGGTCTATATAAGCAGAGCTGGTTTAGTGAACC
GTCAGATCCGCTAGCCCACCATGACCGAGTACAAGCCCACGGTGCGCCTCGCCACCCGCGACGAC
