>Addgene plasmid #64140 | sgRNA1_IL1RN | addgene partial sequence | sequence record 109575 | mCherry-R 5'-TTGGTCACCTTCAGCTTGG-3'
GATCTCGAACTCGTGGCCGTTCACGGAGCCCTCCATGTGCACCTTGAAGCGCATGAACTCCTTGATGATG
GCCATGTTATCCTCCTCGCCCTTGCTCACCATGGTGGCGACCGGTGGGCCAGGATTCTCCTCGACGTCAC
CGCATGTTAGCAGACTTCCTCTGCCCTCTCCCGATCCGGCACCGGGCTTGCGGGTCATGCACCAGGTGCG
CGGTCCTTCGGGCACCTCGACGTCGGCGGTGACGGTGAAGCCGAGCCGCTCGTAGAAGGGGAGGTTGCGG
GGCGCGGAGGTCTCCAGGAAGGCGGGCACCCCGGCGCGCTCGGCCGCCTCCACTCCGGGGAGCACGACGG
CGCTGCCCAGACCCTTGCCCTGGTGGTCGGGCGAGACGCCGACGGTGGCCAGGAACCACGCGGGCTCCTT
GGGCCGGTGCGGCGCCAGGAGGCCTTCCATCTGTTGCTGCGCGGCCAGCCGGGAACCGCTCAACTCGGCC
ATGCGCGGGCCGATCTCGGCGAACACCGCCCCCGCTTCGACGCTCTCCGGCGTGGTCCAGACCGCCACCG
CGGCGCCGTCGTCCGCGACCCACACCTTGCCGATGTCGAGCCCGACGCGCGTGAGGAAGAGTTCTTGCAG
CTCGGTGACCCGCTCGATGTGGCGGTCCGGGTCGACGGTGTGGCGCGTGGCGGGGTAGTCGGCGAACGCG
GCGGCGAGGGTGCGTACGGCCCGGGGGACGTCGTCGCGGGTGGCGAGGCGCACCGTGGGCTTGTACTCGG
TCATGGTGGGCTAGCGGATCTGACGGTTCACTAAACCAGCTCTGCTTATATAGACCTCCCACCGTACACG
CCTACCGCCCATTTGCGTCAATGG
